>Addgene plasmid #245783 | pSmBtA3F | addgene full sequence | sequence record 488527 | Addgene NGS Result
GACGGATCGGGAGATCTCCCGATCCCCTATGGTGCACTCTCAGTACAATCTGCTCTGATGCCGCATAGTT
AAGCCAGTATCTGCTCCCTGCTTGTGTGTTGGAGGTCGCTGAGTAGTGCGCGAGCAAAATTTAAGCTACA
ACAAGGCAAGGCTTGACCGACAATTGCATGAAGAATCTGCTTAGGGTTAGGCGTTTTGCGCTGCTTCGCG
ATGTACGGGCCAGATATACGCGTTGACATTGATTATTGACTAGTTATTAATAGTAATCAATTACGGGGTC
ATTAGTTCATAGCCCATATATGGAGTTCCGCGTTACATAACTTACGGTAAATGGCCCGCCTGGCTGACCG
CCCAACGACCCCCGCCCATTGACGTCAATAATGACGTATGTTCCCATAGTAACGCCAATAGGGACTTTCC
ATTGACGTCAATGGGTGGAGTATTTACGGTAAACTGCCCACTTGGCAGTACATCAAGTGTATCATATGCC
AAGTACGCCCCCTATTGACGTCAATGACGGTAAATGGCCCGCCTGGCATTATGCCCAGTACATGACCTTA
TGGGACTTTCCTACTTGGCAGTACATCTACGTATTAGTCATCGCTATTACCATGGTGATGCGGTTTTGGC
AGTACATCAATGGGCGTGGATAGCGGTTTGACTCACGGGGATTTCCAAGTCTCCACCCCATTGACGTCAA
TGGGAGTTTGTTTTGGCACCAAAATCAACGGGACTTTCCAAAATGTCGTAACAACTCCGCCCCATTGACG
CAAATGGGCGGTAGGCGTGTACGGTGGGAGGTCTATATAAGCAGAGCTCTCTGGCTAACTAGAGAACCCA
CTGCTTACTGGCTTATCGAAATTAATACGACTCACTATAGGGAGACCCAAGCTGGAATTCACCACCATGG
TGACCGGCTACCGGCTGTTCGAGGAGATTCTCTCCGGACTTAAGTCTCGGCGAGCGCTCGACTCCATGGG
GGAGAAACCCGGGACCAGGGTCTTCAAGAAATCGAGTCCTAACTGCAAGCTCACCGTGTACCTAGGCAAG
CGGGACTTTGTGGACCACCTGGACAAAGTGGACCCTGTAGATGGTGTGGTGCTAGTGGATCCGGACTACT
TGAAGGACCGCAAAGTGTTTGTGACCCTCACGTGCGCCTTTCGCTATGGCCGCGAAGACCTGGACGTCCT
GGGCTTGTCCTTCCGCAAAGACCTGTTCATCGCCAACTACCAGGCCTTCCCTCCAACACCTAACCCACCT
AGACCACCTACGCGTCTGCAGGAGCGGCTGCTGAGGAAGCTGGGCCAGCATGCCCACCCCTTTTTTTTCA
CAATACCCCAGAACCTGCCCTGCTCCGTCACCCTACAGCCAGGCCCAGAGGATACGGGGAAGGCTTGCGG
GGTCGACTTTGAGATTCGAGCCTTCTGCGCCAAATCACTAGAAGAGAAAAGCCACAAACGGAACTCCGTA
CGTCTGGTGATCCGAAAGGTGCAGTTTGCCCCAGAGAAACCAGGGCCCCAGCCTTCAGCTGAAACCACAC
GCCACTTCCTCATGTCTGACCGGTCCCTGCACCTTGAGGCTTCACTGGACAAGGAGCTGTACTACCACGG
GGAGCCCCTCAATGTCAATGTCCACGTCACCAATAACTCCACCAAGACTGTCAAGAAGATCAAAGTCTCT
GTGAGACAGTACGCCGACATCTGCCTCTTCAGCACCGCCCAGTACAAGTGCCCCGTGGCTCAGGTCGAAC
AAGATGACCAGGTGTCGCCCAGTTCCACGTTCTGTAAGGTGTACACCATAACCCCGCTGCTCAGCAACAA
CCGGGAGAAGCGCGGCCTCGCTCTAGATGGGAAGCTCAAGCACGAGGACACCAACCTGGCCTCGAGCACC
ATTGTGAAGGAGGGTGCCAACAAGGAGGTGCTGGGGATACTGGTGTCCTACAGGGTCAAGGTGAAGCTGG
TGGTGTCACGAGGCGGGGATGTCTCAGTGGAGCTGCCATTTGTTCTCATGCACCCCAAGCCCCATGATCA
CATCGCCCTTCCCAGGCCCCAGTCAGCTGTTCCTGAAACAGATGCCCCCGTGGACACCAACCTCATTGAA
TTTGAAACCAACTATGCCACAGACGACGACATCGTGTTCGAAGACTTTGCCCGGCTGCGGCTCAAGGGGC
TGAAGGACGAGGACTATGACGACCAGTTCTGTATCGATGATTACAAGGATGACGACGATAAGTAGAAGCT
TGGCCCTATTCTATAGTGTCACCTAAATGCTAGAGCTCGCTGATCAGCCTCGACTGTGCCTTCTAGTTGC
CAGCCATCTGTTGTTTGCCCCTCCCCCGTGCCTTCCTTGACCCTGGAAGGTGCCACTCCCACTGTCCTTT
CCTAATAAAATGAGGAAATTGCATCGCATTGTCTGAGTAGGTGTCATTCTATTCTGGGGGGTGGGGTGGG
GCAGGACAGCAAGGGGGAGGATTGGGAAGACAATAGCAGGCATGCTGGGGATGCGGTGGGCTCTATGGCT
TCTGAGGCGGAAAGAACCAGCTGGGGCTCTAGGGGGTATCCCC
[124 nt withheld, positions 2564-2687]
C
[91 nt withheld, positions 2689-2779]
A
[49 nt withheld, positions 2781-2829]
CCTTTGACGTTGGAGTCCACGTTCTTT
[37 nt withheld, positions 2857-2893]
ACCCTATCTCGGTCTATTCTTTTGATTTATAAGGGATTTTGCCGATTTCGGCCTATTGGTTAAAAAATGA
GCTGATTTAACAAAAATTTAACGCGAATTAATTCTGTGGAATGTGTGTCAGTTAGGGTGTGGAAAGTCCC
CAGGCTCCCCAGCAGGCAGAAGTATGCAAAGCATGCATCTCAATTAGTCAGCAACCAGGTGTGGAAAGTC
CCCAGGCTCCCCAGCAGGCAGAAGTATGCAAAGCATGCATCTCAATTAGTCAGCAACCATAGTCCCGCCC
CTAACTCCGCCCATCCCGCCCCTAACTCCGCCCAGTTCCGCCCATTCTCCGCCCCATGGCTGACTAATTT
TTTTTATTTATGCAGAGGCCGAGGCCGCCTCTGCCTCTGAGCTATTCCAGAAGTAGTGAGGAGGCTTTTT
TGGAGGCCTAGGCTTTTGCAAAAAGCTCCCGGGAGCTTGTATATCCATTTTCGGATCTGATCAAGAGACA
GGATGAGGATCGTTTCGCATGATTGAACAAGATGGATTGCACGCAGGTTCTCCGGCCGCTTGGGTGGAGA
GGCTATTCGGCTATGACTGGGCACAACAGACAATCGGCTGCTCTGATGCCGCCGTGTTCCGGCTGTCAGC
GCAGGGGCGCCCGGTTCTTTTTGTCAAGACCGACCTGTCCGGTGCCCTGAATGAACTGCAGGACGAGGCA
GCGCGGCTATCGTGGCTGGCCACGACGGGCGTTCCTTGCGCAGCTGTGCTCGACGTTGTCACTGAAGCGG
GAAGGGACTGGCTGCTATTGGGCGAAGTGCCGGGGCAGGATCTCCTGTCATCTCACCTTGCTCCTGCCGA
GAAAGTATCCATCATGGCTGATGCAATGCGGCGGCTGCATACGCTTGATCCGGCTACCTGCCCATTCGAC
CACCAAGCGAAACATCGCATCGAGCGAGCACGTACTCGGATGGAAGCCGGTCTTGTCGATCAGGATGATC
TGGACGAAGAGCATCAGGGGCTCGCGCCAGCCGAACTGTTCGCCAGGCTCAAGGCGCGCATGCCCGACGG
CGAGGATCTCGTCGTGACCCATGGCGATGCCTGCTTGCCGAATATCATGGTGGAAAATGGCCGCTTTTCT
GGATTCATCGACTGTGGCCGGCTGGGTGTGGCGGACCGCTATCAGGACATAGCGTTGGCTACCCGTGATA
TTGCTGAAGAGCTTGGCGGCGAATGGGCTGACCGCTTCCTCGTGCTTTACGGTATCGCCGCTCCCGATTC
GCAGCGCATCGCCTTCTATCGCCTTCTTGACGAGTTCTTCTGAGCGGGACTCTGGGGTTCGAAATGACCG
ACCAAGCGACGCCCAACCTGCCATCACGAGATTTCGATTCCACCGCCGCCTTCTATGAAAGGTTGGGCTT
CGGAATCGTTTTCCGGGACGCCGGCTGGATGATCCTCCAGCGCGGGGATCTCATGCTGGAGTTCTTCGCC
CACCCCAACTTGTTTATTGCAGCTTATAATGGTTACAAATAAAGCAATAGCATCACAAATTTCACAAATA
AAGCATTTTTTTCACTGCATTCTAGTTGTGGTTTGTCCAAACTCATCAATGTATCTTATCATGTCTGTAT
ACCGTCGACCTCTAGCTAGAGCTTGGCGTAATCATGGTCATAGCTGTTTCCTGTGTGAAATTGTTATCCG
CTCACAATTCCACACAACATACGAGCCGGAAGCATAAAGTGTAAAGCCTGGGGTGCCTAATGAGTGAGCT
AACTCACATTAATTGCGTTGCGCTCACTGCCCGCTTTCCAGTCGGGAAACCTGTCGTGCCAGCTGCATTA
ATGAATCGGCCAACGCGCGGGGAGAGGCGGTTTGCGTATTGGGCGCTCTTCCGCTTCCTCGCTCACTGAC
TCGCTGCGCTCGGTCGTTCGGCTGCGGCGAGCGGTATCAGCTCACTCAAAGGCGGTAATACGGTTATCCA
CAGAATCAGGGGATAACGCAGGAAAGAACATGTGAGCAAAAGGCCAGCAAAAGGCCAGGAACCGTAAAAA
GGCCGCGTTGCTGGCGTTTTTCCATAGGCTCCGCCCCCCTGACGAGCATCACAAAAATCGACGCTCAAGT
CAGAGGTGGCGAAACCCGACAGGACTATAAAGATACCAGGCGTTTCCCCCTGGAAGCTCCCTCGTGCGCT
CTCCTGTTCCGACCCTGCCGCTTACCGGATACCTGTCCGCCTTTCTCCCTTCGGGAAGCGTGGCGCTTTC
TCATAGCTCACGCTGTAGGTATCTCAGTTCGGTGTAGGTCGTTCGCTCCAAGCTGGGCTGTGTGCACGAA
CCCCCCGTTCAGCCCGACCGCTGCGCCTTATCCGGTAACTATCGTCTTGAGTCCAACCCGGTAAGACACG
ACTTATCGCCACTGGCAGCAGCCACTGGTAACAGGATTAGCAGAGCGAGGTATGTAGGCGGTGCTACAGA
GTTCTTGAAGTGGTGGCCTAACTACGGCTACACTAGAAGAACAGTATTTGGTATCTGCGCTCTGCTGAAG
CCAGTTACCTTCGGAAAAAGAGTTGGTAGCTCTTGATCCGGCAAACAAACCACCGCTGGTAGCGGTGGTT
TTTTTGTTTGCAAGCAGCAGATTACGCGCAGAAAAAAAGGATCTCAAGAAGATCCTTTGATCTTTTCTAC
GGGGTCTGACGCTCAGTGGAACGAAAACTCACGTTAAGGGATTTTGGTCATGAGATTATCAAAAAGGATC
TTCACCTAGATCCTTTTAAATTAAAAATGAAGTTTTAAATCAATCTAAAGTATATATGAGTAAACTTGGT
CTGACAGTTACCAATGCTTAATCAGTGAGGCACCTATCTCAGCGATCTGTCTATTTCGTTCATCCATAGT
TGCCTGACTCCCCGTCGTGTAGATAACTACGATACGGGAGGGCTTACCATCTGGCCCCAGTGCTGCAATG
ATACCGCGAGACCCACGCTCACCGGCTCCAGATTTATCAGCAATAAACCAGCCAGCCGGAAGGGCCGAGC
GCAGAAGTGGTCCTGCAACTTTATCCGCCTCCATCCAGTCTATTAATTGTTGCCGGGAAGCTAGAGTAAG
TAGTTCGCCAGTTAATAGTTTGCGCAACGTTGTTGCCATTGCTACAGGCATCGTGGTGTCACGCTCGTCG
TTTGGTATGGCTTCATTCAGCTCCGGTTCCCAACGATCAAGGCGAGTTACATGATCCCCCATGTTGTGCA
AAAAAGCGGTTAGCTCCTTCGGTCCTCCGATCGTTGTCAGAAGTAAGTTGGCCGCAGTGTTATCACTCAT
GGTTATGGCAGCACTGCATAATTCTCTTACTGTCATGCCATCCGTAAGATGCTTTTCTGTGACTGGTGAG
TACTCAACCAAGTCATTCTGAGAATAGTGTATGCGGCGACCGAGTTGCTCTTGCCCGGCGTCAATACGGG
ATAATACCGCGCCACATAGCAGAACTTTAAAAGTGCTCATCATTGGAAAACGTTCTTCGGGGCGAAAACT
CTCAAGGATCTTACCGCTGTTGAGATCCAGTTCGATGTAACCCACTCGTGCACCCAACTGATCTTCAGCA
TCTTTTACTTTCACCAGCGTTTCTGGGTGAGCAAAAACAGGAAGGCAAAATGCCGCAAAAAAGGGAATAA
GGGCGACACGGAAATGTTGAATACTCATACTCTTCCTTTTTCAATATTATTGAAGCATTTATCAGGGTTA
TTGTCTCATGAGCGGATACATATTTGAATGTATTTAGAAAAATAAACAAATAGGGGTTCCGCGCACATTT
CCCCGAAAAGTGCCACCTGACGTC
Features (pLannotate 1.2.2; 22 found; start..end, strand, type, name):
     28..80      -  misc_feature   bom (fragment): basis of mobility region from pBR322
    235..614     +  enhancer       CMV enhancer: human cytomegalovirus immediate early enhancer
    615..818     +  promoter       CMV promoter: human cytomegalovirus (CMV) immediate early promoter
    814..847     +  LTR            5' LTR (truncated) (fragment): truncated 5' long terminal repeat (LTR) from HIV-1
    863..881     +  promoter       T7 promoter: promoter for bacteriophage T7 RNA polymerase
    976..2202    +  CDS            ARRB2: ARRB2_HUMAN - Also known as ARB2, ARR2. Experimental evidence at protein level: Swiss-Prot protein existence level 1. Functions in regulating agonist-mediated G-protein coupled receptor (GPCR) signaling by mediating both receptor desensitization and resensitization processes. During homologous desensitization, beta- arrestins bind to the GPRK-phosphorylated receptor and sterically preclude its coupling to the cognate G-protein; the binding appears to require additional receptor determinants exposed only in the active receptor conformation. The beta-arrestins target many receptors for internali
   2209..2232    +  CDS            3xFLAG (fragment): three tandem FLAG® epitope tags
   2250..2268    -  promoter       SP6 promoter: promoter for bacteriophage SP6 RNA polymerase
   2294..2518    +  polyA_signal   bGH poly(A) signal: bovine growth hormone polyadenylation signal
   2522..2543    +  promoter       SV40 promoter (fragment): SV40 enhancer and early promoter
   2564..2992    +  rep_origin     f1 ori (sequence partly withheld): f1 bacteriophage origin of replication; arrow indicates direction of (+) strand synthesis
   3006..3335    +  promoter       SV40 promoter: SV40 enhancer and early promoter
   3402..4193    +  CDS            neo: KKA2_KLEPN - Also known as kan, nptII. Experimental evidence at protein level: Swiss-Prot protein existence level 1. Resistance to kanamycin, neomycin, paromomycin, ribostamycin, butirosin and gentamicin B. From Klebsiella pneumoniae.
   4217..4375    +  CDS            ble (fragment): BLE_KLEPN - Experimental evidence at protein level: Swiss-Prot protein existence level 1. Binding protein with a strong affinity to the bleomycin family of antibiotics. Binds to CL990; an antimitotic-antibiotic compound. From Klebsiella pneumoniae.
   4370..4491    +  polyA_signal   SV40 poly(A) signal: SV40 polyadenylation signal
   4564..4580    -  protein_bind   lac operator: The lac repressor binds to the lac operator to inhibit transcription in E. coli. This inhibition can be relieved by adding lactose or isopropyl-β-D-thiogalactopyranoside (IPTG). lac repressor encoded by lacI
   4588..4618    -  promoter       lac promoter: promoter for the E. coli lac operon
   4633..4654    -  protein_bind   CAP binding site: CAP binding activates transcription in the presence of cAMP. E. coli catabolite activator protein
   4667..4759    -  CDS            lacI (fragment): lac repressor; lacI; The lac repressor binds to the lac operator to inhibit transcription in E. coli. This inhibition can be relieved by adding lactose or isopropyl-β-D-thiogalactopyranoside (IPTG).
   4942..5530    -  rep_origin     ori: high-copy-number ColE1/pMB1/pBR322/pUC origin of replication
   5701..6561    -  CDS            AmpR: β-lactamase; bla; confers resistance to ampicillin, carbenicillin, and related antibiotics
   6562..6666    -  promoter       AmpR promoter: bla
