[The description below was written by a language model from this plasmid's Addgene catalogue record and pLannotate feature annotations shown in this document.]
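Description:
pSmBtA3F is a mammalian expression plasmid built on the pcDNA3 backbone that drives production of bovine arrestin-3 carrying an N-terminal SmBiT tag and a C-terminal Flag epitope. It is propagated in E. coli through a high-copy ColE1/pUC-type origin with ampicillin selection (AmpR under its own bla promoter). It also carries an f1 origin for single-stranded DNA production. For mammalian cells, the backbone provides a neomycin resistance gene flanked by the SV40 early promoter and SV40 polyadenylation signal, which in principle allows G418 selection of stable transfectants. The sequenced record is about 6.7 kb.

The expression cassette consists of the CMV immediate-early enhancer and promoter, the tagged arrestin open reading frame, and the bovine growth hormone polyadenylation signal. T7 and SP6 promoters flank the insert, as is usual for pcDNA3. The automated annotation labels the coding region by similarity to human ARRB2 (β-arrestin-2), which is the same protein as arrestin-3 in the alternative nomenclature. The catalogue's Entrez entry lists ARR3, a different family member, so the feature table fits the non-visual arrestin-3 named in the record. A short Flag-type match lies just downstream of the arrestin sequence. SmBiT itself is not annotated, though the gap between the T7 promoter and the arrestin match leaves room for it. Several small hits, such as the HIV LTR, ble and lacI fragments, appear to be backbone remnants or incidental matches.

SmBiT is the small peptide half of the split NanoLuc luciferase, which regains activity when brought close to a LgBiT-tagged partner. The construct is therefore suited to luminescence complementation assays of arrestin-3 interactions in living cells, with Flag available for immunodetection. The associated study concerns GPCR binding and JNK3 activation.
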