Addgene plasmid #245783: pSmBtA3F
Purpose: Expression of bovine arrestin-3 tagged with SmBiT and Flag in mammalian cells
Depositing lab: Vsevolod Gurevich. Depositing organization: Vanderbilt University. Publication: GPCR Binding and JNK3 Activation by Arrestin-3 Have Different Structural Requirements. Zheng C, Weinstein LD, Nguyen KK, Grewal A, Gurevich EV, Gurevich VV. Cells. 2023 Jun 6;12(12):1563. doi: 10.3390/cells12121563. PubMed 37371033.
Backbone
  Vector backbone: pcDNA3
  Backbone size w/o insert (bp): 5400
  Vector type: Mammalian Expression
Growth in bacteria
  Bacterial resistance: Ampicillin, 100 μg/mL
  Growth temperature: 37°C
  Growth strain: DH5alpha
  Copy number: High Copy
Gene/Insert
  Gene/Insert name: arrestin-3
  Species: B. taurus (bovine)
  Insert size (bp): 1400
  Mutation: none
  Entrez Gene: ARR3
  Promoter: CMV
  Tag / fusion protein: SmBiT (N terminal on insert); Flag (C terminal on insert)
  Cloning method: Restriction Enzyme; 5′ cloning site EcoRI (unknown if destroyed); 3′ cloning site HindIII (unknown if destroyed)
Terms and licenses: Academic/Nonprofit Terms; Industry Terms: Not Available to Industry
How to cite: pSmBtA3F was a gift from Vsevolod Gurevich (Addgene plasmid # 245783 ; http://n2t.net/addgene:245783 ; RRID:Addgene_245783)
